Addgene plasmid #163787: pRRL-MND-hCard11 WT-T2A-GFP
Purpose: Expression of Wild-type CARD11
Depositing lab: Richard James. Depositing organization: Seattle Children's Hospital and Research Institute. Publication: Multiplexed Functional Assessment of Genetic Variants in CARD11. Meitlis I, Allenspach EJ, Bauman BM, Phan IQ, Dabbah G, Schmitt EG, Camp ND, Torgerson TR, Nickerson DA, Bamshad MJ, Hagin D, Luthers CR, Stinson JR, Gray J, Lundgren I, Church JA, Butte MJ, Jordan MB, Aceves SS, Schwartz DM, Milner JD, Schuval S, Skoda-Smith S, Cooper MA, Starita LM, Rawlings DJ, Snow AL, James RG. Am J Hum Genet. 2020 Nov 12. pii: S0002-9297(20)30373-6. doi: 10.1016/j.ajhg.2020.10.015. PubMed 33202260.
Backbone
  Vector backbone: PRRL
  Vector type: Lentiviral
Growth in bacteria
  Bacterial resistance: Ampicillin, 100 μg/mL
  Growth temperature: 37°C
  Growth strain: NEB Stable
  Copy number: High Copy
Gene/Insert
  Gene/Insert name: CARD11
  Species: H. sapiens (human)
  Entrez Gene: CARD11 (a.k.a. BENTA, BIMP3, CARMA1, IMD11, IMD11A, PPBL)
  Promoter: MND
  Cloning method: Gibson Cloning
Terms and licenses: Academic/Nonprofit Terms; Industry Terms: Not Available to Industry
How to cite: pRRL-MND-hCard11 WT-T2A-GFP was a gift from Richard James (Addgene plasmid # 163787 ; http://n2t.net/addgene:163787 ; RRID:Addgene_163787)
