[The description below was written by a language model from this plasmid's Addgene catalogue record and pLannotate feature annotations shown in this document.]
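Description:
pRRL-MND-hCard11 WT-T2A-GFP is a third-generation-style, self-inactivating HIV-1 lentiviral transfer plasmid built on the pRRL backbone for expression of wild-type human CARD11 (also known as CARMA1). In bacteria it is maintained through a high-copy ColE1/pUC-type origin and selected with ampicillin via the β-lactamase gene. An f1 origin, an SV40 origin and remnants of a lac/T7/T3 cloning region are also carried on the backbone.

The viral genome is transcribed in packaging cells from an RSV enhancer/promoter fused to a truncated 5' LTR, which makes production independent of Tat. Downstream lie the Ψ packaging signal with a gag fragment, the Rev response element for Rev-dependent nuclear export, and the cPPT/CTS element. The ΔU3 3' LTR, followed by an SV40 polyadenylation signal, renders the integrated provirus transcriptionally self-inactivating, so the payload depends on the internal promoter. The catalogue gives that promoter as MND, a retroviral LTR-derived promoter. The automated annotation does not label it by name, but it marks a Moloney murine leukemia virus LTR fragment and a short fragment matched to a TRE3GV promoter immediately upstream of the coding sequence, which most likely correspond to this element rather than to a Tet-responsive promoter.

The promoter drives the full-length CARD11 open reading frame, followed by EGFP. According to the construct name, the two are joined by a T2A self-cleaving peptide, which fits the short unannotated gap between them, so both proteins arise from one transcript and GFP fluorescence marks transduced, expressing cells. A WPRE after EGFP enhances transcript stability and expression. The construct was deposited with a study on multiplexed functional assessment of CARD11 genetic variants, where a wild-type expression vector would naturally serve as the reference.
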