Features (pLannotate 1.2.2; 27 found; start..end, strand, type, name):
     74..3535    +  CDS            CARD11: CAR11_HUMAN - Also known as CARMA1 From Homo sapiens (Human).
   3599..4315    +  CDS            EGFP: EGFP is a basic (constitutively fluorescent) green fluorescent protein published in 1996, derived from Aequorea victoria. It is reported to be a rapidly-maturing weak dimer with moderate acid sensitivity.
   4332..4920    +  misc_feature   WPRE: woodchuck hepatitis virus posttranscriptional regulatory element
   4937..5005    +  CDS            nef (fragment): NEF_HV1Z2 - Experimental evidence at protein level: Swiss-Prot protein existence level 1. Extracellular Nef protein targets CD4(+) T-lymphocytes for apoptosis by interacting with CXCR4 surface receptors. From Human immunodeficiency virus type 1 group M subtype D (isolate Z2/CDC-Z34) (HIV-1).
   5007..5240    +  LTR            3' LTR (ΔU3): self-inactivating 3' long terminal repeat (LTR) from HIV-1
   5312..5433    +  polyA_signal   SV40 poly(A) signal: SV40 polyadenylation signal
   5473..5608    +  rep_origin     SV40 ori: SV40 origin of replication
   5629..5647    -  promoter       T7 promoter: promoter for bacteriophage T7 RNA polymerase
   5655..5810    +  CDS            lacZα (fragment): LacZα fragment of β-galactosidase; lacZ fragment
   5815..6243    +  rep_origin     f1 ori (sequence partly withheld): f1 bacteriophage origin of replication; arrow indicates direction of (+) strand synthesis
   6296..6400    +  promoter       AmpR promoter: bla
   6401..7261    +  CDS            AmpR: β-lactamase; bla; confers resistance to ampicillin, carbenicillin, and related antibiotics
   7432..8020    +  rep_origin     ori: high-copy-number ColE1/pMB1/pBR322/pUC origin of replication
   8203..8295    +  CDS            lacI (fragment): lac repressor; lacI; The lac repressor binds to the lac operator to inhibit transcription in E. coli. This inhibition can be relieved by adding lactose or isopropyl-β-D-thiogalactopyranoside (IPTG).
   8308..8329    +  protein_bind   CAP binding site: CAP binding activates transcription in the presence of cAMP. E. coli catabolite activator protein
   8344..8374    +  promoter       lac promoter: promoter for the E. coli lac operon
   8378..8400    +  protein_bind   lac operator (fragment): The lac repressor binds to the lac operator to inhibit transcription in E. coli. This inhibition can be relieved by adding lactose or isopropyl-β-D-thiogalactopyranoside (IPTG). lac repressor encoded by lacI
   8443..8461    +  promoter       T3 promoter: promoter for bacteriophage T3 RNA polymerase
   8489..8715    +  promoter       RSV promoter: Rous sarcoma virus enhancer/promoter
   8716..8896    +  LTR            5' LTR (truncated): truncated 5' long terminal repeat (LTR) from HIV-1
   8943..9068    +  misc_feature   HIV-1 Ψ: packaging signal of human immunodeficiency virus type 1
   9052..9390    +  CDS            HIV-1 gag (fragment): gag protein from human immunodeficiency virus 1; gag
   9560..9793    +  misc_feature   RRE: The Rev response element (RRE) of HIV-1 allows for Rev-dependent mRNA export from the nucleus to the cytoplasm.
  10170..10270   +  CDS            Rev (fragment): human immunodeficiency virus 1 (HIV-1) Rev protein; rev; enhances nuclear export of unspliced and incompletely spliced viral mRNAs
  10289..10406   +  misc_feature   cPPT/CTS: central polypurine tract and central termination sequence of HIV-1
  10435..10729   +  LTR            LTR (fragment): long terminal repeat from Moloney murine leukemia virus
  10729..22      +  promoter       TRE3GV promoter (fragment) (across the origin): 3rd-generation Tet-responsive promoter that can be activated by binding of Tet-On® 3G, optimized for retroviral and lentiviral vectors
>Addgene plasmid #163787 | pRRL-MND-hCard11 WT-T2A-GFP | addgene full sequence | sequence record 323580 | Addgene NGS Result
TGAACCGTCAGATCGCCTGGAGACGCCATCCACGCTGTTTTGACTTCCATAGAAGGATCTCGACGCCGCC
ACCATGCCAGGAGGAGGGCCAGAGATGGATGACTACATGGAGACGCTGAAGGATGAAGAGGACGCCTTGT
GGGAGAATGTGGAGTGTAACCGGCACATGCTCAGCCGCTATATCAACCCTGCCAAGCTCACGCCCTACCT
GCGTCAGTGTAAGGTCATTGATGAGCAGGATGAAGATGAAGTGCTTAATGCCCCTATGCTGCCATCCAAG
ATCAACCGAGCAGGCCGGCTGTTGGACATTCTACATACCAAGGGGCAAAGGGGCTATGTGGTCTTCTTGG
AGAGCCTAGAATTTTATTACCCAGAACTGTACAAACTGGTGACTGGGAAAGAGCCCACTCGGAGATTCTC
CACCATTGTGGTGGAGGAAGGCCACGAGGGCCTCACGCACTTCCTGATGAACGAGGTCATCAAGCTGCAG
CAGCAGATGAAGGCCAAGGACCTGCAACGCTGCGAGCTGCTGGCCAGGTTGCGGCAGCTGGAGGATGAGA
AGAAGCAGATGACGCTGACGCGCGTGGAGCTGCTAACCTTCCAGGAGCGGTACTACAAGATGAAGGAAGA
GCGGGACAGCTACAATGACGAGCTGGTCAAGGTGAAGGACGACAACTACAACTTAGCCATGCGCTACGCA
CAGCTCAGTGAGGAGAAGAACATGGCGGTCATGAGGAGCCGAGACCTCCAACTCGAGATCGATCAGCTAA
AGCACCGGTTGAATAAGATGGAGGAGGAATGTAAGCTGGAGAGAAATCAGTCTCTAAAACTGAAGAATGA
CATTGAAAATCGGCCCAAGAAGGAGCAGGTTCTGGAACTGGAGCGGGAGAATGAAATGCTGAAGACCAAA
AACCAGGAGCTGCAGTCCATCATCCAGGCCGGGAAGCGCAGCCTGCCAGACTCAGACAAGGCCATCCTGG
ACATCTTGGAACACGACCGCAAGGAGGCCCTGGAGGACAGGCAGGAGCTGGTCAACAGGATCTACAACCT
GCAGGAGGAGGCCCGCCAGGCAGAGGAGCTGCGAGACAAGTACCTGGAGGAGAAGGAGGACCTGGAGCTC
AAGTGCTCGACCCTGGGAAAGGACTGTGAAATGTACAAGCACCGCATGAACACGGTCATGCTGCAGCTGG
AGGAGGTGGAGCGGGAGCGGGACCAGGCCTTCCACTCCCGAGATGAAGCTCAGACACAGTACTCGCAGTG
CTTAATCGAAAAGGACAAGTACAGGAAGCAGATCCGCGAGCTGGAGGAGAAGAACGATGAGATGAGGATC
GAGATGGTGCGGCGGGAGGCCTGCATCGTCAACCTGGAGAGCAAGCTGCGGCGCCTCTCCAAGGACAGCA
ACAACCTGGACCAGAGTCTGCCCAGGAACCTGCCAGTAACCATCATCTCTCAGGACTTTGGGGATGCCAG
CCCCAGGACCAATGGTCAAGAAGCTGACGATTCTTCCACCTCGGAGGAGTCACCTGAAGACAGCAAGTAC
TTCCTGCCCTACCATCCGCCCCAGCGCAGGATGAACCTGAAGGGCATCCAGCTGCAGAGAGCCAAATCCC
CCATCAGCCTGAAGCGAACATCAGATTTTCAAGCCAAGGGGCACGAGGAAGAAGGCACGGATGCCAGCCC
TAGCTCCTGCGGATCTCTGCCCATCACCAACTCCTTCACCAAGATGCAGCCCCCCCGGAGCCGCAGCAGC
ATCATGTCAATCACCGCCGAGCCCCCGGGAAACGACTCCATCGTCAGACGCTACAAGGAGGACGCGCCCC
ATCGCAGCACAGTCGAAGAAGACAATGACAGCGGCGGGTTTGACGCCTTAGATCTGGATGATGACAGTCA
CGAACGCTACTCCTTCGGACCCTCCTCCATCCACTCCTCCTCCTCCTCCCACCAATCCGAGGGCCTGGAT
GCCTACGACCTGGAGCAGGTCAACCTCATGTTCAGGAAGTTCTCTCTGGAAAGACCCTTCCGGCCTTCGG
TCACCTCTGTGGGGCACGTGCGGGGCCCAGGGCCCTCGGTGCAGCACACGACGCTGAATGGCGACAGCCT
CACCTCCCAGCTCACCCTGCTGGGGGGCAACGCGCGAGGGAGCTTCGTGCACTCGGTCAAGCCTGGCTCT
CTGGCCGAGAAAGCCGGCCTCCGTGAGGGCCACCAGCTGCTGCTGCTAGAAGGCTGCATCCGAGGCGAGA
GGCAGAGTGTCCCGTTGGACACATGCACCAAAGAGGAAGCCCACTGGACCATCCAGAGGTGCAGCGGCCC
CGTCACGCTGCACTACAAGGTCAACCACGAAGGGTACCGGAAGCTGGTGAAGGACATGGAGGACGGCCTG
ATCACATCGGGGGACTCGTTCTACATCCGGCTGAACCTGAACATCTCCAGCCAGCTGGACGCCTGCACCA
TGTCCCTGAAGTGTGACGATGTTGTGCACGTCCGTGACACCATGTACCAGGACAGGCACGAGTGGCTGTG
CGCGCGGGTCGACCCTTTCACAGACCATGACCTGGATATGGGCACCATACCCAGCTACAGCCGAGCCCAG
CAGCTCCTCCTGGTGAAACTGCAGCGCCTGATGCACCGAGGCAGCCGGGAGGAGGTAGACGGCACCCACC
ACACCCTGCGGGCACTCCGGAACACCCTGCAGCCAGAAGAAGCGCTTTCAACAAGCGACCCCCGGGTCAG
CCCCCGTCTCTCGCGAGCAAGCTTCCTTTTTGGCCAGCTCCTTCAGTTCGTCAGCAGGTCCGAGAACAAG
TATAAGCGGATGAACAGCAACGAGCGGGTCCGCATCATCTCGGGGAGTCCGCTAGGGAGCCTGGCCCGGT
CCTCGCTGGACGCCACCAAGCTCTTGACTGAGAAGCAGGAAGAGCTGGACCCTGAGAGCGAGCTGGGCAA
GAACCTCAGCCTCATCCCCTACAGCCTGGTACGCGCCTTCTACTGCGAGCGCCGCCGGCCCGTGCTCTTC
ACACCCACCGTGCTGGCCAAGACGCTGGTGCAGAGGCTGCTCAACTCGGGAGGTGCCATGGAGTTCACCA
TCTGCAAGTCAGATATCGTCACAAGAGATGAGTTCCTCAGAAGGCAGAAGACGGAGACCATCATCTACTC
CCGAGAGAAGAACCCCAACGCGTTCGAATGCATCGCCCCTGCCAACATTGAAGCTGTGGCCGCCAAGAAC
AAGCACTGCCTGCTGGAGGCTGGGATCGGCTGCACAAGAGACTTGATCAAGTCCAACATCTACCCCATCG
TGCTCTTCATCCGGGTGTGTGAGAAGAACATCAAGAGGTTCAGAAAGCTGCTGCCCCGACCTGAGACGGA
GGAGGAGTTCCTGCGCGTGTGCCGGCTGAAGGAGAAGGAGCTGGAGGCCCTGCCGTGCCTGTACGCCACG
GTGGAACCTGACATGTGGGGCAGCGTAGAGGAGCTGCTCCGCGTTGTCAAGGACAAGATCGGCGAGGAGC
AGCGCAAGACCATCTGGGTGGACGAGGACCAGCTGGGATCCGGTGAGGGCAGAGGAAGTCTTCTAACATG
CGGTGACGTGGAGGAGAATCCGGGCCCCATGGTGAGCAAGGGCGAGGAGCTGTTCACCGGGGTGGTGCCC
ATCCTGGTCGAGCTGGACGGCGACGTAAACGGCCACAAGTTCAGCGTGTCCGGCGAGGGCGAGGGCGATG
CCACCTACGGCAAGCTGACCCTGAAGTTCATCTGCACCACCGGCAAGCTGCCCGTGCCCTGGCCCACCCT
CGTGACCACCCTGACCTACGGCGTGCAGTGCTTCAGCCGCTACCCCGACCACATGAAGCAGCACGACTTC
TTCAAGTCCGCCATGCCCGAAGGCTACGTCCAGGAGCGCACCATCTTCTTCAAGGACGACGGCAACTACA
AGACCCGCGCCGAGGTGAAGTTCGAGGGCGACACCCTGGTGAACCGCATCGAGCTGAAGGGCATCGACTT
CAAGGAGGACGGCAACATCCTGGGGCACAAGCTGGAGTACAACTACAACAGCCACAACGTCTATATCATG
GCCGACAAGCAGAAGAACGGCATCAAGGTGAACTTCAAGATCCGCCACAACATCGAGGACGGCAGCGTGC
AGCTCGCCGACCACTACCAGCAGAACACCCCCATCGGCGACGGCCCCGTGCTGCTGCCCGACAACCACTA
CCTGAGCACCCAGTCCGCCCTGAGCAAAGACCCCAACGAGAAGCGCGATCACATGGTCCTGCTGGAGTTC
GTGACCGCCGCCGGGATCACTCTCGGCATGGACGAGCTGTACAAGTGAATCTAGAGTCGACAATCAACCT
CTGGATTACAAAATTTGTGAAAGATTGACTGGTATTCTTAACTATGTTGCTCCTTTTACGCTATGTGGAT
ACGCTGCTTTAATGCCTTTGTATCATGCTATTGCTTCCCGTATGGCTTTCATTTTCTCCTCCTTGTATAA
ATCCTGGTTGCTGTCTCTTTATGAGGAGTTGTGGCCCGTTGTCAGGCAACGTGGCGTGGTGTGCACTGTG
TTTGCTGACGCAACCCCCACTGGTTGGGGCATTGCCACCACCTGTCAGCTCCTTTCCGGGACTTTCGCTT
TCCCCCTCCCTATTGCCACGGCGGAACTCATCGCCGCCTGCCTTGCCCGCTGCTGGACAGGGGCTCGGCT
GTTGGGCACTGACAATTCCGTGGTGTTGTCGGGGAAGCTGACGTCCTTTCCATGGCTGCTCGCCTGTGTT
GCCACCTGGATTCTGCGCGGGACGTCCTTCTGCTACGTCCCTTCGGCCCTCAATCCAGCGGACCTTCCTT
CCCGCGGCCTGCTGCCGGCTCTGCGGCCTCTTCCGCGTCTTCGCCTTCGCCCTCAGACGAGTCGGATCTC
CCTTTGGGCCGCCTCCCCGCCTGGAATTCGAGCTCGGTACCTTTAAGACCAATGACTTACAAGGCAGCTG
TAGATCTTAGCCACTTTTTAAAAGAAAAGGGGGGACTGGAAGGGCTAATTCACTCCCAACGAAGACAAGA
TCTGCTTTTTGCTTGTACTGGGTCTCTCTGGTTAGACCAGATCTGAGCCTGGGAGCTCTCTGGCTAACTA
GGGAACCCACTGCTTAAGCCTCAATAAAGCTTGCCTTGAGTGCTTCAAGTAGTGTGTGCCCGTCTGTTGT
GTGACTCTGGTAACTAGAGATCCCTCAGACCCTTTTAGTCAGTGTGGAAAATCTCTAGCAGTAGTAGTTC
ATGTCATCTTATTATTCAGTATTTATAACTTGCAAAGAAATGAATATCAGAGAGTGAGAGGAACTTGTTT
ATTGCAGCTTATAATGGTTACAAATAAAGCAATAGCATCACAAATTTCACAAATAAAGCATTTTTTTCAC
TGCATTCTAGTTGTGGTTTGTCCAAACTCATCAATGTATCTTATCATGTCTGGCTCTAGCTATCCCGCCC
CTAACTCCGCCCATCCCGCCCCTAACTCCGCCCAGTTCCGCCCATTCTCCGCCCCATGGCTGACTAATTT
TTTTTATTTATGCAGAGGCCGAGGCCGCCTCGGCCTCTGAGCTATTCCAGAAGTAGTGAGGAGGCTTTTT
TGGAGGCCTAGGGACGTACCCAATTCGCCCTATAGTGAGTCGTATTACGCGCGCTCACTGGCCGTCGTTT
TACAACGTCGTGACTGGGAAAACCCTGGCGTTACCCAACTTAATCGCCTTGCAGCACATCCCCCTTTCGC
CAGCTGGCGTAATAGCGAAGAGGCCCGCACCGATCGCCCTTCCCAACAGTTGCGCAGCCTGAATGGCGAA
TGGG
[124 nt withheld, positions 5815-5938]
C
[91 nt withheld, positions 5940-6030]
A
[49 nt withheld, positions 6032-6080]
CCTTTGACGTTGGAGTCCACGTTCTTT
[37 nt withheld, positions 6108-6144]
ACCCTATCTCGGTCTATTCTTTTGATTTATAAGGGATTTTGCCGATTTCGGCCTATTGGTTAAAAAATGA
GCTGATTTAACAAAAATTTAACGCGAATTTTAACAAAATATTAACGCTTACAATTTAGGTGGCACTTTTC
GGGGAAATGTGCGCGGAACCCCTATTTGTTTATTTTTCTAAATACATTCAAATATGTATCCGCTCATGAG
ACAATAACCCTGATAAATGCTTCAATAATATTGAAAAAGGAAGAGTATGAGTATTCAACATTTCCGTGTC
GCCCTTATTCCCTTTTTTGCGGCATTTTGCCTTCCTGTTTTTGCTCACCCAGAAACGCTGGTGAAAGTAA
AAGATGCTGAAGATCAGTTGGGTGCACGAGTGGGTTACATCGAACTGGATCTCAACAGCGGTAAGATCCT
TGAGAGTTTTCGCCCCGAAGAACGTTTTCCAATGATGAGCACTTTTAAAGTTCTGCTATGTGGCGCGGTA
TTATCCCGTATTGACGCCGGGCAAGAGCAACTCGGTCGCCGCATACACTATTCTCAGAATGACTTGGTTG
AGTACTCACCAGTCACAGAAAAGCATCTTACGGATGGCATGACAGTAAGAGAATTATGCAGTGCTGCCAT
AACCATGAGTGATAACACTGCGGCCAACTTACTTCTGACAACGATCGGAGGACCGAAGGAGCTAACCGCT
TTTTTGCACAACATGGGGGATCATGTAACTCGCCTTGATCGTTGGGAACCGGAGCTGAATGAAGCCATAC
CAAACGACGAGCGTGACACCACGATGCCTGTAGCAATGGCAACAACGTTGCGCAAACTATTAACTGGCGA
ACTACTTACTCTAGCTTCCCGGCAACAATTAATAGACTGGATGGAGGCGGATAAAGTTGCAGGACCACTT
CTGCGCTCGGCCCTTCCGGCTGGCTGGTTTATTGCTGATAAATCTGGAGCCGGTGAGCGTGGGTCTCGCG
GTATCATTGCAGCACTGGGGCCAGATGGTAAGCCCTCCCGTATCGTAGTTATCTACACGACGGGGAGTCA
GGCAACTATGGATGAACGAAATAGACAGATCGCTGAGATAGGTGCCTCACTGATTAAGCATTGGTAACTG
TCAGACCAAGTTTACTCATATATACTTTAGATTGATTTAAAACTTCATTTTTAATTTAAAAGGATCTAGG
TGAAGATCCTTTTTGATAATCTCATGACCAAAATCCCTTAACGTGAGTTTTCGTTCCACTGAGCGTCAGA
CCCCGTAGAAAAGATCAAAGGATCTTCTTGAGATCCTTTTTTTCTGCGCGTAATCTGCTGCTTGCAAACA
AAAAAACCACCGCTACCAGCGGTGGTTTGTTTGCCGGATCAAGAGCTACCAACTCTTTTTCCGAAGGTAA
CTGGCTTCAGCAGAGCGCAGATACCAAATACTGTTCTTCTAGTGTAGCCGTAGTTAGGCCACCACTTCAA
GAACTCTGTAGCACCGCCTACATACCTCGCTCTGCTAATCCTGTTACCAGTGGCTGCTGCCAGTGGCGAT
AAGTCGTGTCTTACCGGGTTGGACTCAAGACGATAGTTACCGGATAAGGCGCAGCGGTCGGGCTGAACGG
GGGGTTCGTGCACACAGCCCAGCTTGGAGCGAACGACCTACACCGAACTGAGATACCTACAGCGTGAGCT
ATGAGAAAGCGCCACGCTTCCCGAAGGGAGAAAGGCGGACAGGTATCCGGTAAGCGGCAGGGTCGGAACA
GGAGAGCGCACGAGGGAGCTTCCAGGGGGAAACGCCTGGTATCTTTATAGTCCTGTCGGGTTTCGCCACC
TCTGACTTGAGCGTCGATTTTTGTGATGCTCGTCAGGGGGGCGGAGCCTATGGAAAAACGCCAGCAACGC
GGCCTTTTTACGGTTCCTGGCCTTTTGCTGGCCTTTTGCTCACATGTTCTTTCCTGCGTTATCCCCTGAT
TCTGTGGATAACCGTATTACCGCCTTTGAGTGAGCTGATACCGCTCGCCGCAGCCGAACGACCGAGCGCA
GCGAGTCAGTGAGCGAGGAAGCGGAAGAGCGCCCAATACGCAAACCGCCTCTCCCCGCGCGTTGGCCGAT
TCATTAATGCAGCTGGCACGACAGGTTTCCCGACTGGAAAGCGGGCAGTGAGCGCAACGCAATTAATGTG
AGTTAGCTCACTCATTAGGCACCCCAGGCTTTACACTTTATGCTTCCGGCTCGTATGTTGTGTGGAATTG
TGAGCGGATAACAATTTCACACAGGAAACAGCTATGACCATGATTACGCCAAGCGCGCAATTAACCCTCA
CTAAAGGGAACAAAAGCTGGAGCTGCAAGCTTAATGTAGTCTTATGCAATACTCTTGTAGTCTTGCAACA
TGGTAACGATGAGTTAGCAACATGCCTTACAAGGAGAGAAAAAGCACCGTGCATGCCGATTGGTGGAAGT
AAGGTGGTACGATCGTGCCTTATTAGGAAGGCAACAGACGGGTCTGACATGGATTGGACGAACCACTGAA
TTGCCGCATTGCAGAGATATTGTATTTAAGTGCCTAGCTCGATACATAAACGGGTCTCTCTGGTTAGACC
AGATCTGAGCCTGGGAGCTCTCTGGCTAACTAGGGAACCCACTGCTTAAGCCTCAATAAAGCTTGCCTTG
AGTGCTTCAAGTAGTGTGTGCCCGTCTGTTGTGTGACTCTGGTAACTAGAGATCCCTCAGACCCTTTTAG
TCAGTGTGGAAAATCTCTAGCAGTGGCGCCCGAACAGGGACTTGAAAGCGAAAGGGAAACCAGAGGAGCT
CTCTCGACGCAGGACTCGGCTTGCTGAAGCGCGCACGGCAAGAGGCGAGGGGCGGCGACTGGTGAGTACG
CCAAAAATTTTGACTAGCGGAGGCTAGAAGGAGAGAGATGGGTGCGAGAGCGTCAGTATTAAGCGGGGGA
GAATTAGATCGCGATGGGAAAAAATTCGGTTAAGGCCAGGGGGAAAGAAAAAATATAAATTAAAACATAT
AGTATGGGCAAGCAGGGAGCTAGAACGATTCGCAGTTAATCCTGGCCTGTTAGAAACATCAGAAGGCTGT
AGACAAATACTGGGACAGCTACAACCATCCCTTCAGACAGGATCAGAAGAACTTAGATCATTATATAATA
CAGTAGCAACCCTCTATTGTGTGCATCAAAGGATAGAGATAAAAGACACCAAGGAAGCTTTAGACAAGAT
AGAGGAAGAGCAAAACAAAAGTAAGACCACCGCACAGCAAGCGGCCCTGATCTTCAGACCTGGAGGAGGA
GATATGAGGGACAATTGGAGAAGTGAATTATATAAATATAAAGTAGTAAAAATTGAACCATTAGGAGTAG
CACCCACCAAGGCAAAGAGAAGAGTGGTGCAGAGAGAAAAAAGAGCAGTGGGAATAGGAGCTTTGTTCCT
TGGGTTCTTGGGAGCAGCAGGAAGCACTATGGGCGCAGCGTCAATGACGCTGACGGTACAGGCCAGACAA
TTATTGTCTGGTATAGTGCAGCAGCAGAACAATTTGCTGAGGGCTATTGAGGCGCAACAGCATCTGTTGC
AACTCACAGTCTGGGGCATCAAGCAGCTCCAGGCAAGAATCCTGGCTGTGGAAAGATACCTAAAGGATCA
ACAGCTCCTGGGGATTTGGGGTTGCTCTGGAAAACTCATTTGCACCACTGCTGTGCCTTGGAATGCTAGT
TGGAGTAATGAATCTCTGGAACAGATTTGGAATCACACGACCTGGATGGAGTGGGACAGAGAAATTAACA
ATTACACAAGCTTAATACACTCCTTAATTGAAGAATCGCAAAACCAGCAAGAAAAGAATGAACAAGAATT
ATTGGAATTAGATAAATGGGCAAGTTTGTGGAATTGGTTTAACATAACAAATTGGCTGTGGTATATAAAA
TTATTCATAATGATAGTAGGAGGCTTGGTAGGTTTAAGAATAGTTTTTGCTGTACTTTCTATAGTGAATA
GAGTTAGGCAGGGATATTCACCATTATCGTTTCAGACCCACCTCCCAACCCCGAGGGGACCCGACAGGCC
CGAAGGAATAGAAGAAGAAGGTGGAGAGAGAGACAGAGACAGATCCATTCGATTAGTGAACGGATCTCGA
CGGTATCGGTTAACTTTTAAAAGAAAAGGGGGGATTGGGGGGTACAGTGCAGGGGAAAGAATAGTAGACA
TAATAGCAACAGACATACAAACTAAAGAATTACAAAAACAAATTACAAAAATTCAAAATTTTATCGACGC
GTAGGAACAGAGAAACAGGAGAATATGGGCCAAACAGGATATCTGTGGTAAGCAGTTCCTGCCCCGGCTC
AGGGCCAAGAACAGTTGGAACAGCAGAATATGGGCCAAACAGGATATCTGTGGTAAGCAGTTCCTGCCCC
GGCTCAGGGCCAAGAACAGATGGTCCCCAGATGCGGTCCCGCCCTCAGCAGTTTCTAGAGAACCATCAGA
TGTTTCCAGGGTGCCCCAAGGACCTGAAATGACCCTGTGCCTTATTTGAACTAACCAATCAGTTCGCTTC
TCGCTTCTGTTCGCGCGCTTCTGCTCCCCGAGCTCTATATAAGCAGAGCTCGTTTAG
